>Addgene plasmid #22857 | p5191 pGL4.20 BPV1-LCR-luciferase | addgene partial sequence | sequence record 28747 | 22857 with RVprimer3
TTTCTCTGGCCTAACTGGCCGGTACCTGAGCTCAAAGCTTTCTTTGGACTTAGATCAATTTCCCTTGGGA
AGAAGATTTTTAGCACAGCAAGGGGCAGGATGTTCAACTGTGAGAAAACGAAGAATTAGCCAAAAAACTT
CCAGTAAGCCTGCAAAAAAAAAAAAAAAATAAAAGCTAAGTTTCTATAAATGTTCTGTAAATGTAAAACA
GAAGGTAAGTCAACTGCACCTAATAAAAATCACTTAATAGCAATGTGCTGTGTCAGTTGTTTATTGGAAC
CACACCCGGTACACATCCTGTCCAGCATTTGCAGTGCGTGCATTGAATTATTGTGCTGGCTAGACTTCAT
GGCGCCTGGCACCGAATCCTGCCTTCTCAGCCAAAATGAATAATTGCTTTGTTGGCAAGAAACTAAGCAT
CAATGGGACGCGTGCAAAGCACCGGCGGCGGTAGATGCGGGGTAAGTACTGAATTTTAATTCGACCTATC
CCGGTAAAGCGAAAGCGACACGCTTTTTTTTCACACATAGCGGGACCGAACACGTTATAAGTATCGATTA
GGTCTATTTTTGTCTCTCTGTCGGAACCAGAACTGGTAAAAGTTTCCATTGCGTCTGGGCTTGTCTATCA
TTGCGTCTCTATGGTTTTTGGAGGATTAGACGGGCCACCAGTAATGGTGCATAGCGGATGTCTGTACCGC
CATCGGTGCACCGATATAGGTTTGGGGCTCCCCAAGGGACTGCTGGGATGACAGCTTCATATTATATTGA
ATGGGCGCATAATCAGCTTAATTGGTGAGGACAAGCTACAAGTTGTAACCTGATCTCCACAAAGTACCGT
TGCCGGTCGGGGTCAAACCG
