[The description below was written by a language model from this plasmid's Addgene catalogue record.]
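Description:
p5191 pGL4.20 BPV1-LCR-luciferase is a mammalian luciferase reporter plasmid built on a pGL4-series backbone (recorded as about 6 kb without insert). It is propagated in E. coli under ampicillin selection; the copy number is listed as unknown, and no feature table is provided, so the origin of replication, polyadenylation signals and any mammalian selection cassette are not documented in the record itself. The name indicates the pGL4.20 member of the family, a promoterless firefly luciferase reporter vector designed so that a regulatory fragment of interest can be placed upstream of the luciferase coding region.

The insert is an approximately 1 kb fragment carrying the long control region (LCR) of bovine papillomavirus type 1, cloned by restriction digestion between SacI at the 5′ end and BglII at the 3′ end; whether these sites survived cloning is not recorded. In papillomaviruses, the LCR is the noncoding regulatory segment that contains the viral early promoter and enhancer elements, the origin of replication and binding sites for the viral E2 protein. Placed ahead of luciferase, it makes reporter output a readout of LCR-driven transcription in transfected mammalian cells. The associated publication concerns transcriptional repression by papillomavirus E2 proteins and its independence from Brd4. This fits use of the construct in co-transfection assays that measure how E2 and cellular cofactors activate or repress transcription from the viral control region. The exact boundaries of the LCR fragment are not stated.
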