Addgene plasmid #22857: p5191 pGL4.20 BPV1-LCR-luciferase
Depositing lab: Peter Howley. Depositing organization: Harvard Medical School. Publication: Brd4-independent transcriptional repression function of the papillomavirus e2 proteins. Schweiger MR, Ottinger M, You J, Howley PM. J Virol. 2007 Sep . 81(18):9612-22. 10.1128/JVI.00447-07 PubMed 17626100.
Backbone
  Vector backbone: pGL4
  Backbone size w/o insert (bp): 6000
  Vector type: Mammalian Expression
Growth in bacteria
  Bacterial resistance: Ampicillin, 100 μg/mL
  Growth temperature: 37°C
  Growth strain: DH5alpha
  Copy number: Unknown
Gene/Insert
  Gene/Insert name: BPV1-LCR luciferase
  Species: bovine papillomavirus
  Insert size (bp): 1000
  Cloning method: Restriction Enzyme; 5′ cloning site SacI (unknown if destroyed); 3′ cloning site BglII (unknown if destroyed)
  Sequencing primers: 5′ unknown
Terms and licenses: Academic/Nonprofit Terms; Industry Terms: Not Available to Industry
How to cite: p5191 pGL4.20 BPV1-LCR-luciferase was a gift from Peter Howley (Addgene plasmid # 22857 ; http://n2t.net/addgene:22857 ; RRID:Addgene_22857)
